Addgene plasmid #118536: pMRE-Tn5-154
Purpose: miniTn5 plasmid to deliver constitutively expressed fluorescent protein genes in bacteria
Depositing lab: Mitja Remus-Emsermann. Depositing organization: University of Canterbury. Publication: Chromatic Bacteria - A Broad Host-Range Plasmid and Chromosomal Insertion Toolbox for Fluorescent Protein Expression in Bacteria. Schlechter RO, Jun H, Bernach M, Oso S, Boyd E, Munoz-Lintz DA, Dobson RCJ, Remus DM, Remus-Emsermann MNP. Front Microbiol. 2018 Dec 12;9:3052. doi: 10.3389/fmicb.2018.03052. eCollection 2018. PubMed 30631309.
Backbone
  Vector backbone: pAG408
  Vector type: Bacterial Expression ; miniTn5 delivery vector
  Selectable markers: Chloramphenicol/ Kanamycin
Growth in bacteria
  Bacterial resistance: Ampicillin, 100 μg/mL
  Growth temperature: 37°C
  Growth strain: E. coli S17-1 lambda pir
  Copy number: High Copy
Gene/Insert
  Gene/Insert name: mOrange2
  Species: Synthetic
  Cloning method: Gibson Cloning
Resource information
  A portion of this plasmid was derived from a plasmid made by: mOrange2-pBAD
Terms and licenses: Academic/Nonprofit Terms; Industry Terms: Not Available to Industry
Depositor comments: Please visit https://www.biorxiv.org/content/early/2018/09/07/402172 for bioRxiv preprint.
How to cite: pMRE-Tn5-154 was a gift from Mitja Remus-Emsermann (Addgene plasmid # 118536 ; http://n2t.net/addgene:118536 ; RRID:Addgene_118536)
