[The description below was written by a language model from this plasmid's Addgene catalogue record and pLannotate feature annotations shown in this document.]
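Description:
pMRE-Tn5-154 is a miniTn5 suicide delivery plasmid built on the pAG408 backbone, designed to insert a constitutively expressed orange fluorescent protein gene into the chromosomes of a range of bacteria. It replicates from an R6K γ origin, which depends on the pi initiator protein, so it is maintained only in pir-carrying hosts such as the recorded E. coli S17-1 λpir strain. In that host it is selected with ampicillin through a bla cassette. An incP oriT (with an adjacent traJ fragment) allows conjugative mobilisation from the donor strain into recipient bacteria. The plasmid cannot replicate in recipients lacking pi, so marker retention there indicates transposition.

The payload is mOrange2, a synthetic Discosoma-derived orange fluorescent protein, with part of the plasmid derived from an mOrange2-pBAD plasmid and the assembly done by Gibson cloning. The coding sequence is followed by a lambda t0 terminator, then a chloramphenicol acetyltransferase gene with a fragment of its own promoter and an rrnB T1 terminator. A kanamycin resistance gene lies upstream of mOrange2 across the circular junction. This is consistent with the chloramphenicol/kanamycin selectable markers listed for recipients. The promoter driving mOrange2 is not annotated in the feature table, although the record describes expression as constitutive. The Tn5 end repeats are also not annotated, so the exact boundaries of the mobile element cannot be read from the table. A full-length Tn5 transposase gene (tnpA) is also present and catalyses cut-and-paste insertion of the mini-transposon. In miniTn5 vectors the transposase typically lies outside the mobile element, so it is lost with the plasmid and insertions are stable. A short gentamicin resistance fragment and a partial tnpA match appear to be backbone remnants. The plasmid belongs to a toolbox for fluorescently tagging bacteria.
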