Features (pLannotate 1.2.2; 15 found; start..end, strand, type, name):
      1..708     +  CDS            mOrange2: mOrange2 is a basic (constitutively fluorescent) orange fluorescent protein published in 2008, derived from Discosoma sp.. It has high acid sensitivity.
    728..822     +  terminator     lambda t0 terminator: transcription terminator from phage lambda
    837..865     +  promoter       cat promoter (fragment): promoter of the E. coli cat gene encoding chloramphenicol acetyltransferase
    866..1522    +  CDS            cat: CAT_ECOLX - Experimental evidence at protein level: Swiss-Prot protein existence level 1. This enzyme is an effector of chloramphenicol resistance in bacteria. From Escherichia coli. This protein is used as a marker in many commonly used cloning vectors, such as pACYC184.
   1590..1676    +  terminator     rrnB T1 terminator: Escherichia coli rrnB; transcription terminator T1 from the E. coli rrnB gene
   1704..1730    +  CDS            GmR (fragment): gentamycin acetyltransferase; aacC1; confers resistance to gentamycin
   1948..3375    +  CDS            tnpA: TN5P_ECOLX - Also known as tnp. Experimental evidence at protein level: Swiss-Prot protein existence level 1. Mediates transposition of transposon Tn5 by a 'cut and paste' mechanism. First, the monomeric transposase binds the 19 bp inverted DNA repeats flanking the transposon. Then, dimerization of the DNA- bound transposase creates a synaptic DNA complex. After nicking of the first DNA strand, excision of the transposon proceeds through a series of intermediates. The transposase then mediates the insertion of the transposon at a new site by strand transfer. The activity of the wild- type tran
   3506..3610    +  promoter       AmpR promoter: bla
   3611..4471    +  CDS            AmpR: β-lactamase; bla; confers resistance to ampicillin, carbenicillin, and related antibiotics
   4710..4819    +  oriT           oriT: incP origin of transfer
   4852..4897    +  CDS            traJ (fragment): oriT-recognizing protein; traJ
   4968..5300    +  rep_origin     R6K γ ori (fragment): γ replication origin from E. coli plasmid R6K; requires the R6K initiator protein pi for replication
   5351..5414    +  misc_feature   MCS (fragment): pBluescript multiple cloning site
   5506..6300    +  CDS            KanR: aminoglycoside phosphotransferase; aphA-3; confers resistance to kanamycin
   6308..6625    +  CDS            tnpA (fragment): TN5P_ECOLX - Also known as tnp. Experimental evidence at protein level: Swiss-Prot protein existence level 1. Mediates transposition of transposon Tn5 by a 'cut and paste' mechanism. First, the monomeric transposase binds the 19 bp inverted DNA repeats flanking the transposon. Then, dimerization of the DNA- bound transposase creates a synaptic DNA complex. After nicking of the first DNA strand, excision of the transposon proceeds through a series of intermediates. The transposase then mediates the insertion of the transposon at a new site by strand transfer. The activity of the wild- type tran
>Addgene plasmid #118536 | pMRE-Tn5-154 | addgene full sequence | sequence record 227076 | Addgene NGS Result
ATGGTGAGCAAGGGCGAGGAGAATAACATGGCCATCATCAAGGAGTTCATGCGCTTCAAGGTGCGCATGG
AGGGCTCCGTGAACGGCCACGAGTTCGAGATCGAGGGCGAGGGCGAGGGCCGCCCCTACGAGGGCTTTCA
GACCGCTAAGCTGAAGGTGACCAAGGGTGGCCCCCTGCCCTTCGCCTGGGACATCCTGTCCCCTCATTTC
ACCTACGGCTCCAAGGCCTACGTGAAGCACCCCGCCGACATCCCCGACTACTTCAAGCTGTCCTTCCCCG
AGGGCTTCAAGTGGGAGCGCGTGATGAACTACGAGGACGGCGGCGTGGTGACCGTGACCCAGGACTCCTC
CCTGCAGGACGGCGAGTTCATCTACAAGGTGAAGCTGCGCGGCACCAACTTCCCCTCCGACGGCCCCGTG
ATGCAGAAGAAGACCATGGGCTGGGAGGCCTCCTCCGAGCGGATGTACCCCGAGGACGGTGCCCTGAAGG
GCAAGATCAAGATGAGGCTGAAGCTGAAGGACGGCGGCCACTACACCTCCGAGGTCAAGACCACCTACAA
GGCCAAGAAGCCCGTGCAGCTGCCCGGCGCCTACATCGTCGACATCAAGTTGGACATCACCTCCCACAAC
GAGGACTACACCATCGTGGAACAGTACGAACGCGCCGAGGGCCGCCACTCCACCGGCGGCATGGACGAGC
TGTACAAGTAATAATTAGCTGAGCTTGGACTCCTGTTGATAGATCCAGTAATGACCTCAGAACTCCATCT
GGATTTGTTCAGAACGCTCGGTTGCCGCCGGGCGTTTTTTATTGGTGAGAATCCAAGCTAGCTTGGCGAG
ATTTTCAGGAGCTAAGGAAGCTAAAATGGAGAAAAAAATCACTGGATATACCACCGTTGATATATCCCAA
TGGCATCGTAAAGAACATTTTGAGGCATTTCAGTCAGTTGCTCAATGTACCTATAACCAGACCGTTCAGC
TGGATATTACGGCCTTTTTAAAGACCGTAAAGAAAAATAAGCACAAGTTTTATCCGGCCTTTATTCACAT
TCTTGCCCGCCTGATGAATGCTCATCCGGAATTTCGTATGGCAATGAAAGACGGTGAGCTGGTGATATGG
GATAGTGTTCACCCTTGTTACACCGTTTTCCATGAGCAAACTGAAACGTTTTCATCGCTCTGGAGTGAAT
ACCACGACGATTTCCGGCAGTTTCTACACATATATTCGCAAGATGTGGCGTGTTACGGTGAAAACCTGGC
CTATTTCCCTAAAGGGTTTATTGAGAATATGTTTTTCGTCTCAGCCAATCCCTGGGTGAGTTTCACCAGT
TTTGATTTAAACGTGGCCAATATGGACAACTTCTTCGCCCCCGTTTTCACCATGGGCAAATATTATACGC
AAGGCGACAAGGTGCTGATGCCGCTGGCGATTCAGGTTCATCATGCCGTTTGTGATGGCTTCCATGTCGG
CAGAATGCTTAATGAATTACAACAGTACTGCGATGAGTGGCAGGGCGGGGCGTAATTTTTTTAAGGCAGT
TATTGGTGCCCTTAAACGCCTGGGGTAATGACTCTCTAGCTTGAGGCATCAAATAAAACGAAAGGCTCAG
TCGAAAGACTGGGCCTTTCGTTTTATCTGTTGTTTGTCGGTGAACGCTCTCCTGAGTAGGACAAATCCGC
CGCTAGGAGCTTGCGGCCGCCAGGATATCGACCCAAGTACCGCCACCTAACAATTCGTTCAAGCCGAGAT
CGGCTTCCCGGCCGACGCGTCAATTCGAGCGCGTCAATTCGAGGGCCGCGGCCTAGGCGGCCAGATCTGA
TCAAGAGACAGTCTAGCTAGAATTAATTCGAGTCGACCGATCCCGTACACAAGTAGCGTCCTGAACGGAA
CCTTTCCCGTTTTCCAGGATCTGATCTTCCATGTGACCTCCTAACATGGTAACGTTCATGATAACTTCTG
CTCTTCATCGTGCGGCCGACTGGGCTAAATCTGTGTTCTCTTCGGCGGCGCTGGGTGATCCTCGCCGTAC
TGCCCGCTTGGTTAACGTCGCCGCCCAATTGGCAAAATATTCTGGTAAATCAATAACCATCTCATCAGAG
GGTAGTGAAGCCATGCAGGAAGGCGCTTACCGATTTATCCGCAATCCCAACGTTTCTGCCGAGGCGATCA
GAAAGGCTGGCGCCATGCAAACAGTCAAGTTGGCTCAGGAGTTTCCCGAACTGCTGGCCATTGAGGACAC
CACCTCTTTGAGTTATCGCCACCAGGTCGCCGAAGAGCTTGGCAAGCTGGGCTCTATTCAGGATAAATCC
CGCGGATGGTGGGTTCACTCCGTTCTCTTGCTCGAGGCCACCACATTCCGCACCGTAGGATTACTGCATC
AGGAGTGGTGGATGCGCCCGGATGACCCTGCCGATGCGGATGAAAAGGAGAGTGGCAAATGGCTGGCAGC
CGCCGCAACTAGCCGGTTACGCATGGGCAGCATGATGAGCAACGTGATTGCGGTCTGTGACCGCGAAGCC
GATATTCATGCTTATCTGCAGGACAAACTGGCGCATAACGAGCGCTTCGTGGTGCGCTCCAAGCACCCAC
GCAAGGACGTAGAGTCTGGGTTGTATCTGTACGACCATCTGAAGAACCAACCGGAGTTGGGTGGCTATCA
GATCAGCATTCCGCAAAAGGGCGTGGTGGATAAACGCGGTAAACGTAAAAATCGACCAGCCCGCAAGGCG
AGCTTGAGCCTGCGCAGTGGGCGCATCACGCTAAAACAGGGGAATATCACGCTCAACGCGGTGCTGGCCG
AGGAGATTAACCCGCCCAAGGGTGAGACCCCGTTGAAATGGTTGTTGCTGACCAGCGAACCGGTCGAGTC
GCTAGCCCAAGCCTTGCGCGTCATCGACATTTATACCCATCGCTGGCGGATCGAGGAGTTCCATAAGGCA
TGGAAAACCGGAGCAGGAGCCGAGAGGCAACGCATGGAGGAGCCGGATAATCTGGAGCGGATGGTCTCGA
TCCTCTCGTTTGTTGCGGTCAGGCTGTTACAGCTCAGAGAAAGCTTCACGCTGCCGCAAGCACTCAGGGC
GCAAGGGCTGCTAAAGGAAGCGGAACACGTAGAAAGCCAGTCCGCAGAAACGGTGCTGACCCCGGATGAA
TGTCAGCTACTGGGCTATCTGGACAAGGGAAAACGCAAGCGCAAAGAGAAAGCAGGTAGCTTGCAGTGGG
CTTACATGGCGATAGCTAGACTGGGCGGTTTTATGGACAGCAAGCGAACCGGAATTGCCAGCTGGGGCGC
CCTCTGGGAAGGTTGGGAAGCCCTGCAAAGTAAACTGGATGGCTTTCTTGCCGCCAAGGATCTGATGGCG
CAGGGGATCAAGATCTGATCGGTCGATCGAATTAATTCCCAATTCTTGAAGACGAAAGGGCCTCGTGATA
CGCCTATTTTTATAGGTTAATGTCATGATAATAATGGTTTCTTAGACGTCAGGTGGCACTTTTCGGGGAA
ATGTGCGCGGAACCCCTATTTGTTTATTTTTCTAAATACATTCAAATATGTATCCGCTCATGAGACAATA
ACCCTGATAAATGCTTCAATAATATTGAAAAAGGAAGAGTATGAGTATTCAACATTTCCGTGTCGCCCTT
ATTCCCTTTTTTGCGGCATTTTGCCTTCCTGTTTTTGCTCACCCAGAAACGCTGGTGAAAGTAAAAGATG
CTGAAGATCAGTTGGGTGCACGAGTGGGTTACATCGAACTGGATCTCAACAGCGGTAAGATCCTTGAGAG
TTTTCGCCCCGAAGAACGTTTTCCAATGATGAGCACTTTTAAAGTTCTGCTATGTGGCGCGGTATTATCC
CGTATTGACGCCGGGCAAGAGCAACTCGGTCGCCGCATACACTATTCTCAGAATGACTTGGTTGAGTACT
CACCAGTCACAGAAAAGCATCTTACGGATGGCATGACAGTAAGAGAATTATGCAGTGCTGCCATAACCAT
GAGTGATAACACTGCGGCCAACTTACTTCTGACAACGATCGGAGGACCGAAGGAGCTAACCGCTTTTTTG
CACAACATGGGGGATCATGTAACTCGCCTTGATCGTTGGGAACCGGAGCTGAATGAAGCCATACCAAACG
ACGAGCGTGACACCACGATGCCTGTAGCAATGGCAACAACGTTGCGCAAACTATTAACTGGCGAACTACT
TACTCTAGCTTCCCGGCAACAATTAATAGACTGGATGGAGGCGGATAAAGTTGCAGGACCACTTCTGCGC
TCGGCCCTTCCGGCTGGCTGGTTTATTGCTGATAAATCTGGAGCCGGTGAGCGTGGGTCTCGCGGTATCA
TTGCAGCACTGGGGCCAGATGGTAAGCCCTCCCGTATCGTAGTTATCTACACGACGGGGAGTCAGGCAAC
TATGGATGAACGAAATAGACAGATCGCTGAGATAGGTGCCTCACTGATTAAGCATTGGTAACTGTCAGAC
CAAGTTTACTCATATATACTTTAGATTGATTTAAAACTTCATTTTTAATTTAAAAGGATCTAGGTGAAGA
TCCGGGGAATTGGGGATCAATTCCGTTTTCCGCTGCATAACCCTGCTTCGGGGTCATTATAGCGATTTTT
TCGGTATATCCATCCTTTTTCGCACGATATACAGGATTTTGCCAAAGGGTTCGTGTAGACTTTCCTTGGT
GTATCCAACGGCGTCAGCCGGGCAGGATAGGTGAAGTAGGCCCACCCGCGAGCGGGTGTTCCTTCTTCAC
TGTCCCTTATTCGCACCTGGCGGTGCTCAACGGGAATCCTGCTCTGCGAGGCTGGCCGGCTACCGCCGGC
GTAACAGATGAGGGCAAGCGGATGGCTGATGAAACCAAGCCAACCAGGAAGGGCAGCCCACCTATCACGG
AATTGATCCGGCCACGATGCGTCCGGCGTAGAGGATCTGAAGATCAGCAGTTCAACCTGTTGATAGTACG
TACTAAGCTCTCATGTTTCACGTACTAAGCTCTCATGTTTAACGTACTAAGCTCTCATGTTTAACGAACT
AAACCCTCATGGCTAACGTACTAAGCTCTCATGTTTCACGTACTAAGCTCTCATGTTTGAACAATAAAAT
TAATATAAATCAGCAACTTAAATAGCCTCTAAGGTTTTAAGTTTTATAAGAAAAAAAAGAATATATAAGG
CTTTTAAAGCTTTTAAGGTTTAACGGTTGTGGACAACAAGCCAGGGATGTAACGCACTGAGAAGCCCTTA
GAGCCTCTCAAAGCAATTTTGAGTGACACAGGAACACTTAACGGCTGACATGGGAATTAATTCTGACTCT
TATACACAAGTGCGGCCCTCGAATTGACGCGCTCCACCGCGGTGGCGGCCGCTCTAGAACTAGTGGATCC
CCCGGGCTGCAGGAATTCGATATCCATAAACTGCCAGGAATTGGGGATCGGATTCGAGCTAAGAATTCCC
TTGGGGTATCTTTAAATACTGTAGAAAAGAGGAAGGAAATAATAAATGGCTAAAATGAGAATATCACCGG
AATTGAAAAAACTGATCGAAAAATACCGCTGCGTAAAAGATACGGAAGGAATGTCTCCTGCTAAGGTATA
TAAGCTGGTGGGAGAAAATGAAAACCTATATTTAAAAATGACGGACAGCCGGTATAAAGGGACCACCTAT
GATGTGGAACGGGAAAAGGACATGATGCTATGGCTGGAAGGAAAGCTGCCTGTTCCAAAGGTCCTGCACT
TTGAACGGCATGATGGCTGGAGCAATCTGCTCATGAGTGAGGCCGATGGCGTCCTTTGCTCGGAAGAGTA
TGAAGATGGACAAAGCCCTGAAAAGATTATCGAGCTGTATGCGGAGTGCATCAGGCTCTTTCACTCCATC
GACATATCGGATTGTCCCTATACGAATAGCTTAGACAGCCGCTTAGCCGAATTGGATTACTTACTGAATA
ACGATCTGGCCGATGTGGATTGCGAAAACTGGGAAGAAGACACTCCATTTAAAGATCCGCGCGAGCTGTA
TGATTTTTTAAAGACGGAAAAGCCCGAAGAGGAACTTGTCTTTTCCCACGGCGACCTGGGAGACAGCAAC
ATCTTTGTGAAAGATGGCAAAGTAAGTGGCTTTATTGATCTTGGGAGAAGCGGCAGGGCGGACAAGTGGT
ATGACATTGCCTTCTGCGTCCGGTCGATCAGGGAGGATGTCGGGGAAGAACAGTATGTCGAGCTATTTTT
TGACTTACTGGGGATCAAGCCTGATTGGGAGAAAATAAAATATTATATTTTACTGGATGAATTGTTTTAG
AGCTCGCACGCTGCCGCAAGCACTCAGGGCGCAAGGGCTGCTAAAGGAAGCGGAACACGTAGAAAGCCAG
TCCGCAGAAACGGTGCTGACCCCGGATGAATGTCAGCTACTGGGCTATCTGGACAAGGGAAAACGCAAGC
GCAAAGAGAAAGCAGGTAGCTTGCAGTGGGCTTACATGGCGATAGCTAGACTGGGCGGTTTTATGGACAG
CAAGCGAACCGGAATTGCCAGCTGGGGCGCCCTCTGGTAAGGTTGGGAAGCCCTGCAAAGTAAACTGGAT
GGCTTTCTTGCCGCCAAGGATCTGATGGCGCAGGGGATCAAGATCTGATCAAGAGACAGGATACTAGTGG
AGGAAGAAAAA
